>Addgene plasmid #26537 | MDH1-pre-let-7_PShairpin | depositor full sequence | sequence record 12557 | Author sequence
TGAAAGACCCCACCTGTAGGTTTGGCAAGCTAGCTTAAGTAACGCCATTTTGCAAGGCATGGAAAATACA
TAACTGAGAATAGAGAAGTTCAGATCAAGGTTAGGAACAGAGAGACAGCAGAATATGGGCCAAACAGGAT
ATCTGTGGTAAGCAGTTCCTGCCCCGGCTCAGGGCCAAGAACAGATGGTCCCCAGATGCGGTCCCGCCCT
CAGCAGTTTCTAGAGAACCATCAGATGTTTCCAGGGTGCCCCAAGGACCTGAAAATGACCCTGTGCCTTA
TTTGAACTAACCAATCAGTTCGCTTCTCGCTTCTGTTCGCGCGCTTCTGCTCCCCGAGCTCAATAAAAGA
GCCCACAACCCCTCACTCGGCGCGCCAGTCCTCCGATAGACTGCGTCGCCCGGGTACCCGTATTCCCAAT
AAAGCCTCTTGCTGTTTGCATCCGAATCGTGGACTCGCTGATCCTTGGGAGGGTCTCCTCAGATTGATTG
ACTGCCCACCTCGGGGGTCTTTCATTTGGAGGTTCCACCGAGATTTGGAGACCCCTGCCTAGGGACCACC
GACCCCCCCGCCGGGAGGTAAGCTGGCCAGCGGTCGTTTCGTGTCTGTCTCTGTCTTTGTGCGTGTTTGT
GCCGGCATCTAATGTTTGCGCCTGCGTCTGTACTAGTTAGCTAACTAGCTCTGTATCTGGCGGACCCGTG
GTGGAACTGACGAGTTCTGAACACCCGGCCGCAACCCTGGGAGACGTCCCAGGGACTTTGGGGGCCGTTT
TTGTGGCCCGACCTGAGGAAGGGAGTCGATGTGGAATCCGACCCCGTCAGGATATGTGGTTCTGGTAGGA
GACGAGAACCTAAAACAGTTCCCGCCTCCGTCTGAATTTTTGCTTTCGGTTTGGAACCGAAGCCGCGCGT
CTTGTCTGCTGCAGCGCTGCAGCATCGTTCTGTGTTGTCTCTGTCTGACTGTGTTTCTGTATTTGTCTGA
AAATTAGGGCCAGACTGTTACCACTCCCTTAAGTTTGACCTTAGGTCACTGGAAAGATGTCGAGCGGATC
GCTCACAACCAGTCGGTAGATGTCAAGAAGAGACGTTGGGTTACCTTCTGCTCTGCAGAATGGCCAACCT
TTAACGTCGGATGGCCGCGAGACGGCACCTTTAACCGAGACCTCATCACCCAGGTTAAGATCAAGGTCTT
TTCACCTGGCCCGCATGGACACCCAGACCAGGTCCCCTACATCGTGACCTGGGAAGCCTTGGCTTTTGAC
CCCCCTCCCTGGGTCAAGCCCTTTGTACACCCTAAGCCTCCGCCTCCTCTTCCTCCATCCGCCCCGTCTC
TCCCCCTTGAACCTCCTCGTTCGACCCCGCCTCGATCCTCCCTTTATCCAGCCCTCACTCCTTCTCTAGG
CGCCGGAATTAGATCTTATATGGGGCACCCCCGCCCCTTGTAAACTTCCCTGACCCTGACATGACAAGAG
TTACTAACAGCCCCTCTCTCCAAGCTCACTTACAGGCTCTCTACTTAGTCCAGCACGAAGTCTGGAGACC
TCTGGCGGCAGCCTACCAAGAACAACTGGACCGACCGGTGGTACCTCACCCTTACCGAGTCGGCGACACA
GTGTGGGTCCGCCGACACCAGACTAAGAACCTAGAACCTCGCTGGAAAGGACCTTACACAGTCCTGCTGA
CCACCCCCACCGCCCTCAAAGTAGACGGCATCGCAGCTTGGATACACGCCGCCCACGTGAAGGCTGCCGA
CCCCGGGGGTGGACCATCCTCTAGACTGCCGGATCAATTCCTACCGGGTAGGGGAGGCGCTTTTCCCAAG
GCAGTCTGGAGCATGCGCTTTAGCGGCCCCGCTGGGCACTTGGCGCTACACAAGTGGCCTCTGGCCTCGC
ACACATTCCACATCCACCGGTAGGCGCCAACCGGCTCCGTTCTTTGGTGGCCCCTTCGCGCCACCTTCTA
CTCCTCCCCTAGTCAGGAAGTTCCCCCCCGCCCCGCAGCTCGCGTCGTGCAGGACGTGACAAATGGAAGT
AGCACGTCTCACTAGTCTCGTGCAGATGGACAGCACCGCTGAGCAATGGAAGCGGGTAGGCCTTTGGGGC
AGCGGCCAATAGCAGCTTTGGCTCCTTCGCTTTCTGGGCTCAGAGGCTGGGAAGGGGTGGGTCCGGGGGC
GGGCTCAGGGGCGGGCTCAGGGGCGGGGCGGGCGCCCGAAGGTCCTCCGGAGGCCCGGCATTCTGCACGC
TTCAAAAGCGCACGTCTGCCGCGCTGTTCTCCTCTTCCTCATCTCCGGGCCTTTCGACCTGCACCATGGT
GAGCAAGGGCGAGGAGCTGTTCACCGGGGTGGTGCCCATCCTGGTCGAGCTGGACGGCGACGTAAACGGC
CACAAGTTCAGCGTGTCCGGCGAGGGCGAGGGCGATGCCACCTACGGCAAGCTGACCCTGAAGTTCATCT
GCACCACCGGCAAGCTGCCCGTGCCCTGGCCCACCCTCGTGACCACCTTCACCTACGGCGTGCAGTGCTT
CAGCCGCTACCCCGACCACATGAAGCAGCACGACTTCTTCAAGTCCGCCATGCCCGAAGGCTACGTCCAG
GAGCGCACCATCTTCTTCAAGGACGACGGCAACTACAAGACCCGCGCCGAGGTGAAGTTCGAGGGCGACA
CCCTGGTGAACCGCATCGAGCTGAAGGGCATCGACTTCAAGGAGGACGGCAACATCCTGGGGCACAAGCT
GGAGTACAACTACAACAGCCACAACGTCTATATCATGGCCGACAAGCAGAAGAACGGCATCAAGGTGAAC
TTCAAGATCCGCCACAACATCGAGGACGGCAGCGTGCAGCTCGCCGACCACTACCAGCAGAACACCCCCA
TCGGCGACGGCCCCGTGCTGCTGCCCGACAACCACTACCTGAGCACCCAGTCCGCCCTGAGCAAAGACCC
CAACGAGAAGCGCGATCACATGGTCCTGCTGGAGTTCGTGACCGCCGCCGGGATCACTCTCGGCATGGAC
GAGCTGTACAAGTAATGAATTAATTAAGAATTGCGGCCGCGTCGACCTGCAGCCAAGCTTATCGATAAAA
TAAAAGATTTTATTTAGTCTCCAGAAAAAGGGGGGAATGAAAGACCCCACCTGTAGGTTTGGCAAGAATT
CTTAATTAAAAAGGTGAGGTAGTAGGTTGTATAGTTCACCGGTGGTAATATTCCAAACTATACAACCTAC
TACCTCAGGGCTCGAGTGGTCTCATACAGAACTTATAAGATTCCCAAATCCAAAGACATTTCACGTTTAT
GGTGATTTCCCAGAACACATAGCGACATGCAAATATTGGGATCCGCTAGCTTAAGTAACGCCATTTTGCA
AGGCATGGAAAATACATAACTGAGAATAGAGAAGTTCAGATCAAGGTTAGGAACAGAGAGACAGCAGAAT
ATGGGCCAAACAGGATATCTGTGGTAAGCAGTTCCTGCCCCGGCTCAGGGCCAAGAACAGATGGTCCCCA
GATGCGGTCCCGCCCTCAGCAGTTTCTAGAGAACCATCAGATGTTTCCAGGGTGCCCCAAGGACCTGAAA
ATGACCCTGTGCCTTATTTGAACTAACCAATCAGTTCGCTTCTCGCTTCTGTTCGCGCGCTTCTGCTCCC
CGAGCTCAATAAAAGAGCCCACAACCCCTCACTCGGCGCGCCAGTCCTCCGATAGACTGCGTCGCCCGGG
TACCCGTGTATCCAATAAACCCTCTTGCAGTTGCATCCGACTTGTGGTCTCGCTGTTCCTTGGGAGGGTC
TCCTCTGAGTGATTGACTACCCGTCAGCGGGGGTCTTTCATGGGTAACAGTTTCTTGAAGTTGGAGAACA
ACATTCTGAGGGTAGGAGTCGAATATTAAGTAATCCTGACTCAATTAGCCACTGTTTTGAATCCACATAC
TCCAATACTCCTGAAATAGTTCATTATGGACAGCGCAGAAGAGCTGGGGAGAATTAATTCGTAATCATGG
TCATAGCTGTTTCCTGTGTGAAATTGTTATCCGCTCACAATTCCACACAACATACGAGCCGGAAGCATAA
AGTGTAAAGCCTGGGGTGCCTAATGAGTGAGCTAACTCACATTAATTGCGTTGCGCTCACTGCCCGCTTT
CCAGTCGGGAAACCTGTCGTGCCAGCTGCATTAATGAATCGGCCAACGCGCGGGGAGAGGCGGTTTGCGT
ATTGGGCGCTCTTCCGCTTCCTCGCTCACTGACTCGCTGCGCTCGGTCGTTCGGCTGCGGCGAGCGGTAT
CAGCTCACTCAAAGGCGGTAATACGGTTATCCACAGAATCAGGGGATAACGCAGGAAAGAACATGTGAGC
AAAAGGCCAGCAAAAGGCCAGGAACCGTAAAAAGGCCGCGTTGCTGGCGTTTTTCCATAGGCTCCGCCCC
CCTGACGAGCATCACAAAAATCGACGCTCAAGTCAGAGGTGGCGAAACCCGACAGGACTATAAAGATACC
AGGCGTTTCCCCCTGGAAGCTCCCTCGTGCGCTCTCCTGTTCCGACCCTGCCGCTTACCGGATACCTGTC
CGCCTTTCTCCCTTCGGGAAGCGTGGCGCTTTCTCATAGCTCACGCTGTAGGTATCTCAGTTCGGTGTAG
GTCGTTCGCTCCAAGCTGGGCTGTGTGCACGAACCCCCCGTTCAGCCCGACCGCTGCGCCTTATCCGGTA
ACTATCGTCTTGAGTCCAACCCGGTAAGACACGACTTATCGCCACTGGCAGCAGCCACTGGTAACAGGAT
TAGCAGAGCGAGGTATGTAGGCGGTGCTACAGAGTTCTTGAAGTGGTGGCCTAACTACGGCTACACTAGA
AGGACAGTATTTGGTATCTGCGCTCTGCTGAAGCCAGTTACCTTCGGAAAAAGAGTTGGTAGCTCTTGAT
CCGGCAAACAAACCACCGCTGGTAGCGGTGGTTTTTTTGTTTGCAAGCAGCAGATTACGCGCAGAAAAAA
AGGATCTCAAGAAGATCCTTTGATCTTTTCTACGGGGTCTGACGCTCAGTGGAACGAAAACTCACGTTAA
GGGATTTTGGTCATGAGATTATCAAAAAGGATCTTCACCTAGATCCTTTTAAATTAAAAATGAAGTTTTA
AATCAATCTAAAGTATATATGAGTAAACTTGGTCTGACAGTTACCAATGCTTAATCAGTGAGGCACCTAT
CTCAGCGATCTGTCTATTTCGTTCATCCATAGTTGCCTGACTCCCCGTCGTGTAGATAACTACGATACGG
GAGGGCTTACCATCTGGCCCCAGTGCTGCAATGATACCGCGAGACCCACGCTCACCGGCTCCAGATTTAT
CAGCAATAAACCAGCCAGCCGGAAGGGCCGAGCGCAGAAGTGGTCCTGCAACTTTATCCGCCTCCATCCA
GTCTATTAATTGTTGCCGGGAAGCTAGAGTAAGTAGTTCGCCAGTTAATAGTTTGCGCAACGTTGTTGCC
ATTGCTACAGGCATCGTGGTGTCACGCTCGTCGTTTGGTATGGCTTCATTCAGCTCCGGTTCCCAACGAT
CAAGGCGAGTTACATGATCCCCCATGTTGTGCAAAAAAGCGGTTAGCTCCTTCGGTCCTCCGATCGTTGT
CAGAAGTAAGTTGGCCGCAGTGTTATCACTCATGGTTATGGCAGCACTGCATAATTCTCTTACTGTCATG
CCATCCGTAAGATGCTTTTCTGTGACTGGTGAGTACTCAACCAAGTCATTCTGAGAATAGTGTATGCGGC
GACCGAGTTGCTCTTGCCCGGCGTCAATACGGGATAATACCGCGCCACATAGCAGAACTTTAAAAGTGCT
CATCATTGGAAAACGTTCTTCGGGGCGAAAACTCTCAAGGATCTTACCGCTGTTGAGATCCAGTTCGATG
TAACCCACTCGTGCACCCAACTGATCTTCAGCATCTTTTACTTTCACCAGCGTTTCTGGGTGAGCAAAAA
CAGGAAGGCAAAATGCCGCAAAAAAGGGAATAAGGGCGACACGGAAATGTTGAATACTCATACTCTTCCT
TTTTCAATATTATTGAAGCATTTATCAGGGTTATTGTCTCATGAGCGGATACATATTTGAATGTATTTAG
AAAAATAAACAAATAGGGGTTCCGCGCACATTTCCCCGAAAAGTGCCACCTGACGTCTAAGAAACCATTA
TTATCATGACATTAACCTATAAAAATAGGCGTATCACGAGGCCCTTTCGTCTCGCGCGTTTCGGTGATGA
CGGTGAAAACCTCTGACACATGCAGCTCCCGGAGACGGTCACAGCTTGTCTGTAAGCGGATGCCGGGAGC
AGACAAGCCCGTCAGGGCGCGTCAGCGGGTGTTGGCGGGTGTCGGGGCTGGCTTAACTATGCGGCATCAG
AGCAGATTGTACTGAGAGTGCACCATATGCGGTGTGAAATACCGCACAGATGCGTAAGGAGAAAATACCG
CATCAGGCGCCATTCGCCATTCAGGCTGCGCAACTGTTGGGAAGGGCGATCGGTGCGGGCCTCTTCGCTA
TTACGCCAGCTGGCGAAAGGGGGATGTGCTGCAAGGCGATTAAGTTGGGTAACGCCAGGGTTTTCCCAGT
CACGACGTTGTAAAACGACGGCCAGTGCCAAGCTCGCTCTCCCTTATGCGACTCCTGCATTAGGAAGCAG
CCCAGTAGTAGGTTGAGGCCGTTGAGCACCGCCGCCGCAAGGAATGGTGCATGCAAGGAGATGGCGCCCA
ACAGTCCCCCGGCCACGGGGCCTGCCACCATACCCACGCCGAAACAAGCGCTCATGAGCCCGAAGTGGCG
AGCCCGATCTTCCCCATCGGTGATGTCGGCGATATAGGCGCCAGCAACCGCACCTGTGGCGCCGGTGATG
CCGGCCACGATGCGTCCGGCGTAGAGGATCGATTAGTCCAATTTGTTAAAGACAGGATATCAGTGGTCCA
GGCTCTAGTTTTGACTCAACAATATCACCAGCTGAAGCCTATAGAGTACGAGCCATAGATAAAATAAAAG
ATTTTATTTAGTCTCCAGAAAAAGGGGGGAA
Features (pLannotate 1.2.2; 22 found; start..end, strand, type, name):
    580..921     +  misc_feature   MESV Ψ: packaging signal of murine embryonic stem cell virus
    988..1404    +  CDS            gag (truncated): truncated Moloney murine leukemia virus (MMLV) gag gene lacking the start codon
   1411..1778    +  misc_feature   pol region: Moloney murine leukemia virus (MMLV) pol region containing the splice acceptor site
   1796..2296    +  promoter       PGK promoter: mouse phosphoglycerate kinase 1 promoter
   2306..3025    +  CDS            EGFP: the original enhanced GFP (Yang et al., 1996) mammalian codon-optimized
   3116..3146    +  LTR            3' LTR (ΔU3) (fragment): self-inactivating 3' long terminal repeat (LTR) from Moloney murine leukemia virus
   3159..3232    -  ncRNA          let-7 (fragment): Accession: RF00027 - let-7 microRNA precursor
   3236..3326    -  promoter       H1 promoter: human H1 RNA promoter
   3335..3821    +  LTR            3' LTR (fragment): 3' long terminal repeat from murine embryonic stem cell virus
   4014..4030    -  protein_bind   lac operator: The lac repressor binds to the lac operator to inhibit transcription in E. coli. This inhibition can be relieved by adding lactose or isopropyl-β-D-thiogalactopyranoside (IPTG). lac repressor encoded by lacI
   4038..4068    -  promoter       lac promoter: promoter for the E. coli lac operon
   4083..4104    -  protein_bind   CAP binding site: CAP binding activates transcription in the presence of cAMP. E. coli catabolite activator protein
   4117..4209    -  CDS            lacI (fragment): lac repressor; lacI; The lac repressor binds to the lac operator to inhibit transcription in E. coli. This inhibition can be relieved by adding lactose or isopropyl-β-D-thiogalactopyranoside (IPTG).
   4392..4980    -  rep_origin     ori: high-copy-number ColE1/pMB1/pBR322/pUC origin of replication
   5151..6011    -  CDS            AmpR: β-lactamase; bla; confers resistance to ampicillin, carbenicillin, and related antibiotics
   6012..6116    -  promoter       AmpR promoter: bla
   6211..6246    +  CDS            rop (fragment): Rop protein, which maintains plasmids at low copy number; rop
   6348..6447    +  misc_feature   bom (fragment): basis of mobility region from pBR322
   6453..6607    -  CDS            lacZα (fragment): LacZα fragment of β-galactosidase; lacZ fragment
   6615..6890    -  CDS            TcR (fragment): tetracycline efflux protein; tet; confers resistance to tetracycline
   6888..6988    +  CDS            env (fragment): murine leukemia virus gPr80 envelope polyprotein precursor; env; proteolytically cleaved into gp70SU and p15TM subunits
   7030..516     +  LTR            5' LTR (across the origin): 5' long terminal repeat from murine embryonic stem cell virus
