[The description below was written by a language model from this plasmid's Addgene catalogue record and pLannotate feature annotations shown in this document.]
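Description:
MDH1-pre-let-7_PShairpin is a murine retroviral vector for mammalian expression, built on the MDH1-PGK-GFP backbone and totalling about 7.0 kb. In bacteria it is maintained through a high-copy ColE1/pUC-type origin and selected with ampicillin via the β-lactamase gene. Short fragments of lac, rop, bom, tetracycline-resistance and env sequences in the feature table appear to be non-functional remnants of earlier cloning vectors. The viral portion consists of a murine embryonic stem cell virus 5′ LTR, the MESV Ψ packaging signal, a truncated MMLV gag lacking its start codon, and a pol region carrying the splice acceptor. These elements allow the genomic RNA to be packaged when viral proteins are supplied in trans.

Two expression units form the payload. A mouse PGK promoter drives EGFP, which marks transduced cells. Downstream, within the 3′ LTR region (annotated as a ΔU3 fragment followed by an MESV 3′ LTR fragment), sits a human H1 RNA polymerase III promoter in reverse orientation. It drives an 85 bp insert cloned between EcoRI and XhoI sites, both of which are retained. Placing the cassette in the 3′ LTR would normally cause it to be copied into the 5′ LTR during reverse transcription, so the integrated provirus would carry two copies. The insert is the C. elegans let-7 precursor hairpin with five nucleotides mutated so that the pre-let-7 stem pairs perfectly ("PS"). The associated publication examines the roles of primary microRNA transcripts in target recognition and repression. The construct therefore probably served as a structural variant for testing how hairpin stem pairing affects let-7 processing or activity, although the record does not describe the specific experiments.
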