Addgene plasmid #26537: MDH1-pre-let-7_PShairpin
Depositing lab: Chang-Zheng Chen. Depositing organization: Stanford University. Publication: The potential functions of primary microRNAs in target recognition and repression. Trujillo RD, Yue SB, Tang Y, O'Gorman WE, Chen CZ. EMBO J. 2010 Oct 6;29(19):3272-85. doi: 10.1038/emboj.2010.208. Epub 2010 Aug 31. PubMed 20808284.
Backbone
  Vector backbone: MDH1-PGK-GFP
  Backbone size w/o insert (bp): 6946
  Vector type: Mammalian Expression, Retroviral
Growth in bacteria
  Bacterial resistance: Ampicillin, 100 μg/mL
  Growth temperature: 37°C
  Growth strain: DH5alpha
  Copy number: Unknown
Gene/Insert
  Gene/Insert name: pre-let-7_PS hairpin (alt name: pre let-7 PS hairpin)
  Species: C. elegans (nematode)
  Insert size (bp): 85
  Mutation: 5 nt mutated to make pre-let-7 stem pairing perfect
  Cloning method: Restriction Enzyme; 5′ cloning site EcoRI (not destroyed); 3′ cloning site XhoI (not destroyed)
  Sequencing primers: 5′ EGFP-C; 3′ H1
Terms and licenses: Academic/Nonprofit Terms; Industry Terms: Not Available to Industry
How to cite: MDH1-pre-let-7_PShairpin was a gift from Chang-Zheng Chen (Addgene plasmid # 26537 ; http://n2t.net/addgene:26537 ; RRID:Addgene_26537)
