>Addgene plasmid #26537 | MDH1-pre-let-7_PShairpin | addgene partial sequence | sequence record 32777 | 26537 with EGFP-C
AGCTTATCGATAAAATAAAAGATTTTATTTAGTCTCCAGAAAAAGGGGGGAATGAAAGACCCCACCTGTA
GGTTTGGCAAGAATTCTTAATTAAAAAGGTGAGGTAGTAGGTTGTATAGTTCACCGGTGGTAATATTCCA
AACTATACAACCTACTACCTCAGGGCTCGAGTGGTCTCATACAGAACTTATAAGATTCCCAAATCCAAAG
ACATTTCACGTTTATGGTGATTTCCCAGAACACATAGCGACATGCAAATATTGGGATCCGCTAGCTTAAG
TAACGCCATTTTGCAAGGCATGGAAAATACATAACTGAGAATAGAGAAGTTCAGATCAAGGTTAGGAACA
GAGAGACAGCAGAATATGGGCCAAACAGGATATCTGTGGTAAGCAGTTCCTGCCCCGGCTCAGGGCCAAG
AACAGATGGTCCCCAGATGCGGTCGCGCCCTCAGCAGTTTCTAGAGAACCATCAGATGTTTCCAGGGTGC
CCCAAGGACCTGAAATGACCCTGTGCCTTATTTGAACTAACCAATCAGTTCGCTTCTCGCTTCTGTTCGC
GCGCTTCTGCTCCCCGAGCTCAATAAAAGAGCCCACAACCCCTCACTCGGCGCGCCAGTCCTCCGATAGA
CTGCGTCGCCCGGGTACCCGTGTATCCAATAAACCCTCTTGCAGTTGCATCCGACTTGTGGTCTCGCTGT
TCCTTGGGAGGGTCTCCTCTGA
